Addgene plasmid #33094: pQCXIH-Myc-YAP-S94A
Depositing lab: Kunliang Guan. Depositing organization: University of California, San Diego (UCSD). Publication: Inactivation of YAP oncoprotein by the Hippo pathway is involved in cell contact inhibition and tissue growth control. Zhao B, Wei X, Li W, Udan RS, Yang Q, Kim J, Xie J, Ikenoue T, Yu J, Li L, Zheng P, Ye K, Chinnaiyan A, Halder G, Lai ZC, Guan KL. Genes Dev. 2007 Nov 1. 21(21):2747-61. 10.1101/gad.1602907 PubMed 17974916.
Backbone
  Vector backbone: pQCXIH
  Backbone manufacturer: Clontech
  Backbone size w/o insert (bp): 7800
  Vector type: Mammalian Expression, Retroviral
  Selectable markers: Hygromycin
Growth in bacteria
  Bacterial resistance: Ampicillin, 100 μg/mL
  Growth temperature: 37°C
  Growth strain: DH5alpha
  Copy number: Unknown
Gene/Insert
  Gene/Insert name: YAP
  Species: H. sapiens (human)
  Mutation: S94A
  Entrez Gene: YAP1 (a.k.a. COB1, YAP, YAP-1, YAP2, YAP65, YKI)
  Promoter: CMV/MSV
  Tag / fusion protein: Myc (N terminal on insert)
  Cloning method: Restriction Enzyme; 5′ cloning site NA (unknown if destroyed); 3′ cloning site NA (unknown if destroyed)
  Sequencing primers: 5′ CMV-F
Terms and licenses: Academic/Nonprofit Terms; Industry Terms: Not Available to Industry
How to cite: pQCXIH-Myc-YAP-S94A was a gift from Kunliang Guan (Addgene plasmid # 33094 ; http://n2t.net/addgene:33094 ; RRID:Addgene_33094)
