[The description below was written by a language model from this plasmid's Addgene catalogue record.]
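Description:
pQCXIH-Myc-YAP-S94A is a retroviral mammalian expression plasmid built on the commercial pQCXIH backbone (about 7.8 kb without insert). It is propagated in E. coli under ampicillin selection, and it carries a hygromycin marker for selecting transduced or transfected mammalian cells. No feature table accompanies the record, so the individual vector elements are not itemised. As a retroviral vector, it is meant to be introduced into packaging cells to produce virus that delivers and stably integrates the expression cassette in target cells. The "I" and "H" in the backbone name conventionally denote a bicistronic IRES-hygromycin arrangement, in which the gene of interest and the resistance gene are translated from one transcript, although the record itself does not spell this out. The origin of replication and copy number are not stated.

The insert is human YAP (YAP1), the transcriptional co-activator regulated by the Hippo pathway, fused to an N-terminal Myc epitope tag for detection by immunoblotting or immunoprecipitation. It carries a serine-to-alanine substitution at residue 94. The promoter is listed as CMV/MSV, and the cloning sites used are not recorded. The functional consequence of S94A is also not described, though this residue is generally known as important for YAP binding to TEAD transcription factors, making the mutant a common TEAD-binding-deficient control. The associated publication concerns inactivation of the YAP oncoprotein by the Hippo pathway in cell contact inhibition and tissue growth control. This is consistent with using the construct to generate hygromycin-selected stable cell lines that compare mutant and wild-type YAP activity.
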