>Addgene plasmid #33094 | pQCXIH-Myc-YAP-S94A | addgene partial sequence | sequence record 42637 | LNCX 5'-AGCTCGTTTAGTGAACCGTCAGATC-3'
CATCAGCTGTTTTGACTCATAGAAGAACCGGGACCGATCCAGCCTCCGCGGCCGGGAACGGTGCATTGGA
ACGGACCTGCAGGAATTGATCCGCGGCCGCACCATGGAACAAAAACTCATCTCAGAAGAGGATCTGGCGG
GCAAGGATCCCGGGCAGCAGCCGCCGCCTCAACCGGCCCCCCAGGGCCAAGGGCAGCCGCCTTCGCAGCC
CCCGCAGGGGCAGGGCCCGCCGTCCGGACCCGGGCAACCGGCACCCGCGGCGACCCAGGCGGCGCCGCAG
GCACCCCCCGCCGGGCATCAGATCGTGCACGTCCGCGGGGACTCGGAGACCGACCTGGAGGCGCTCTTCA
ACGCCGTCATGAACCCCAAGACGGCCAACGTGCCCCAGACCGTGCCCATGAGGCTCCGGAAGCTGCCCGA
CGCCTTCTTCAAGCCGCCGGAGCCCAAATCCCACTCCCGACAGGCCAGTACTGATGCAGGCACTGCAGGA
GCCCTGACTCCACAGCATGTTCGAGCTCATTCCTCTCCAGCTTCTCTGCAGTTGGGAGCTGTTTCTCCTG
GGACACTGACCCCCACTGGAGTAGTCTCTGGCCCAGCAGCTACACCCACAGCTCAGCATCTTCGACAGTC
TTCTTTTGAGATACCTGATGATGTACCTCTGCCAGCAGGTTGGGAGATGGCAAAGACATCTTCTGGTCAG
AGATACTTCTTAAATCACATCGATCAGAC
